Addgene plasmid #112042: pJW1668
Purpose: CEN/ARS plasmid for GAL-inducible FET3-V5-TEV-EGFP expression marked with URA
Depositing lab: Jonathan Weissman. Depositing organization: University of California, San Francisco (UCSF). Publication: Defining the physiological role of SRP in protein-targeting efficiency and specificity. Costa EA, Subramanian K, Nunnari J, Weissman JS. Science. 2018 Jan 18. pii: science.aar3607. doi: 10.1126/science.aar3607. PubMed 29348368.
Backbone
  Vector backbone: pRS316
  Vector type: Yeast Expression
  Selectable markers: URA3
Growth in bacteria
  Bacterial resistance: Ampicillin, 100 μg/mL
  Growth temperature: 37°C
  Growth strain: DH5alpha
  Copy number: Unknown
Gene/Insert
  Gene/Insert name: FET3
  Species: S. cerevisiae (budding yeast)
  Promoter: GAL1
  Tag / fusion protein: V5-TEV-EGFP (C terminal on insert)
  Cloning method: Gibson Cloning
  Sequencing primers: 5′ TGTATTACTTCTTATTCAAATGTC
Terms and licenses: Academic/Nonprofit Terms; Industry Terms: Not Available to Industry
How to cite: pJW1668 was a gift from Jonathan Weissman (Addgene plasmid # 112042 ; http://n2t.net/addgene:112042 ; RRID:Addgene_112042)
