[The description below was written by a language model from this plasmid's Addgene catalogue record and pLannotate feature annotations shown in this document.]
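Description:
pJW1668 is a low-copy yeast expression shuttle plasmid built on the pRS316 backbone. In Saccharomyces cerevisiae it is maintained through a CEN6/ARS element, which gives stable, roughly single-copy centromeric inheritance, and it is selected by the URA3 auxotrophic marker under its own promoter; URA3 can also be counterselected with 5-FOA. In E. coli it replicates from a ColE1/pUC-type origin and carries the β-lactamase gene for ampicillin resistance. The backbone retains the usual pBluescript-derived remnants: an f1 origin, T7 and T3 promoters, fragments of the multiple cloning site, and lac promoter/operator and lacZα fragments flanking the insertion site.

The payload, assembled by Gibson cloning, is the S. cerevisiae FET3 open reading frame, encoding the multicopper ferroxidase required for high-affinity iron uptake. It is driven by the GAL1 side of the divergent, Gal4-regulated GAL1,10 promoter, so expression is induced by galactose. FET3 is fused at its C terminus to a V5 epitope tag followed by a green fluorescent protein, and transcription ends at the ADH1 terminator. The catalogue describes the tag as V5-TEV-EGFP; the feature tables annotate the fluorescent protein as yeast-enhanced GFP and do not annotate a TEV protease site, although a short unannotated gap between V5 and GFP could accommodate one. The depositor and sequencing-derived records differ by only a few nucleotides in length and have the same feature layout.

The construct provides inducible production of a tagged Fet3 that can be followed by fluorescence or V5 detection. It was deposited with a study of the role of the signal recognition particle in protein-targeting efficiency and specificity, though the record does not state the specific experimental use.
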