Features (pLannotate 1.2.2; 24 found; start..end, strand, type, name):
    137..184     +  misc_feature   bom (fragment): basis of mobility region from pBR322
    195..410     +  promoter       URA3 promoter: S. cerevisiae URA3
    411..1214    +  CDS            URA3: orotidine-5'-phosphate decarboxylase, required for uracil biosynthesis; S. cerevisiae URA3; yeast auxotrophic marker, counterselectable with 5-fluoroorotic acid (5-FOA)
   1293..1342    +  misc_feature   bom (fragment): basis of mobility region from pBR322
   1343..1798    -  rep_origin     f1 ori (sequence partly withheld): f1 bacteriophage origin of replication; arrow indicates direction of (+) strand synthesis
   1806..1963    -  CDS            lacZα (fragment): LacZα fragment of β-galactosidase; lacZ fragment
   1966..1984    +  promoter       T7 promoter: promoter for bacteriophage T7 RNA polymerase
   1993..2047    +  misc_feature   MCS (fragment): pBluescript multiple cloning site
   2047..2226    -  terminator     ADH1 terminator: S. cerevisiae ADH1; transcription terminator for the S. cerevisiae alcohol dehydrogenase 1 (ADH1) gene
   2247..2963    -  CDS            yeGFP: yeast-enhanced green fluorescent protein codons optimized for translation in S. cerevisiae and C. albicans
   3015..3056    -  CDS            V5 tag: epitope tag from simian virus 5
   3057..4964    -  CDS            FET3: FET3_YEAST - Experimental evidence at protein level: Swiss-Prot protein existence level 1. Iron transport multicopper ferroxidase required for Fe(2+) ion high affinity uptake. Required to oxidize Fe(2+) and release it from the transporter. Essential component of copper-dependent iron transport. From Saccharomyces cerevisiae (strain ATCC 204508 / S288c) (Baker's yeast).
   4964..5589    -  promoter       GAL1,10 promoter: GAL1 and GAL10 genes of S. cerevisiae; divergent inducible promoter, regulated by Gal4
   5590..5637    +  misc_feature   MCS (fragment): pBluescript multiple cloning site
   5650..5668    -  promoter       T3 promoter: promoter for bacteriophage T3 RNA polymerase
   5713..5729    -  protein_bind   lac operator: The lac repressor binds to the lac operator to inhibit transcription in E. coli. This inhibition can be relieved by adding lactose or isopropyl-β-D-thiogalactopyranoside (IPTG). lac repressor encoded by lacI
   5737..5767    -  promoter       lac promoter: promoter for the E. coli lac operon
   5782..5803    -  protein_bind   CAP binding site: CAP binding activates transcription in the presence of cAMP. E. coli catabolite activator protein
   5816..5908    -  CDS            lacI (fragment): lac repressor; lacI; The lac repressor binds to the lac operator to inhibit transcription in E. coli. This inhibition can be relieved by adding lactose or isopropyl-β-D-thiogalactopyranoside (IPTG).
   6091..6679    -  rep_origin     ori: high-copy-number ColE1/pMB1/pBR322/pUC origin of replication
   6850..7710    -  CDS            AmpR: β-lactamase; bla; confers resistance to ampicillin, carbenicillin, and related antibiotics
   7711..7815    -  promoter       AmpR promoter: bla
   7852..8355    +  misc_feature   CEN/ARS: S. cerevisiae CEN6 centromere fused to an autonomously replicating sequence
   8424..35      +  CDS            rop (fragment) (across the origin): Rop protein, which maintains plasmids at low copy number; rop
>Addgene plasmid #112042 | pJW1668 | depositor full sequence | sequence record 210830 | pJW1668 sequence 8424 bps
TCGCGCGTTTCGGTGATGACGGTGAAAACCTCTGACACATGCAGCTCCCGGAGACGGTCACAGCTTGTCT
GTAAGCGGATGCCGGGAGCAGACAAGCCCGTCAGGGCGCGTCAGCGGGTGTTGGCGGGTGTCGGGGCTGG
CTTAACTATGCGGCATCAGAGCAGATTGTACTGAGAGTGCACCACGCTTTTCAATTCAATTCATCATTTT
TTTTTTATTCTTTTTTTTGATTTCGGTTTCTTTGAAATTTTTTTGATTCGGTAATCTCCGAACAGAAGGA
AGAACGAAGGAAGGAGCACAGACTTAGATTGGTATATATACGCATATGTAGTGTTGAAGAAACATGAAAT
TGCCCAGTATTCTTAACCCAACTGCACAGAACAAAAACCTGCAGGAAACGAAGATAAATCATGTCGAAAG
CTACATATAAGGAACGTGCTGCTACTCATCCTAGTCCTGTTGCTGCCAAGCTATTTAATATCATGCACGA
AAAGCAAACAAACTTGTGTGCTTCATTGGATGTTCGTACCACCAAGGAATTACTGGAGTTAGTTGAAGCA
TTAGGTCCCAAAATTTGTTTACTAAAAACACATGTGGATATCTTGACTGATTTTTCCATGGAGGGCACAG
TTAAGCCGCTAAAGGCATTATCCGCCAAGTACAATTTTTTACTCTTCGAAGACAGAAAATTTGCTGACAT
TGGTAATACAGTCAAATTGCAGTACTCTGCGGGTGTATACAGAATAGCAGAATGGGCAGACATTACGAAT
GCACACGGTGTGGTGGGCCCAGGTATTGTTAGCGGTTTGAAGCAGGCGGCAGAAGAAGTAACAAAGGAAC
CTAGAGGCCTTTTGATGTTAGCAGAATTGTCATGCAAGGGCTCCCTATCTACTGGAGAATATACTAAGGG
TACTGTTGACATTGCGAAGAGCGACAAAGATTTTGTTATCGGCTTTATTGCTCAAAGAGACATGGGTGGA
AGAGATGAAGGTTACGATTGGTTGATTATGACACCCGGTGTGGGTTTAGATGACAAGGGAGACGCATTGG
GTCAACAGTATAGAACCGTGGATGATGTGGTCTCTACAGGATCTGACATTATTATTGTTGGAAGAGGACT
ATTTGCAAAGGGAAGGGATGCTAAGGTAGAGGGTGAACGTTACAGAAAAGCAGGCTGGGAAGCATATTTG
AGAAGATGCGGCCAGCAAAACTAAAAAACTGTATTATAAGTAAATGCATGTATACTAAACTCACAAATTA
GAGCTTCAATTTAATTATATCAGTTATTACCCTGCGGTGTGAAATACCGCACAGATGCGTAAGGAGAAAA
TACCGCATCAGGAAATTGTAAACGTTAATATTTTGTTAAAATTCGCGTTAAATTTTTGTTAAATCAGCTC
ATTTTTTAACCAATAGGCCGAAATCGGCAAAATCCCTTATAAATCAAAAGAATAGACCGAGATAGGGT
[37 nt withheld, positions 1469-1505]
AAAGAACGTGGACTCCAACGTCAAAGG
[49 nt withheld, positions 1533-1581]
T
[91 nt withheld, positions 1583-1673]
G
[124 nt withheld, positions 1675-1798]
CGCGCCATTCGCCATTCAGGCTGCGCAACTGTTGGGAAGGGCGATCGGTGCGGGCCTCTTCGCTATTACG
CCAGCTGGCGAAGGGGGGATGTGCTGCAAGGCGATTAAGTTGGGTAACGCCAGGGTTTTCCCAGTCACGA
CGTTGTAAAACGACGGCCAGTGAATTGTAATACGACTCACTATAGGGCGAATTGGAGCTCCACCGCGGTG
GCGGCCGCTCTAGAACTAGTGGATCCCCCGGGCTGCAGGGTGTGGTCAATAAGAGCGACCTCATACTATA
CCTGAGAAAGCAACCTGACCTACAGGAAAGAGTTACTCAAGAATAAGAATTTTCGTTTTAAAACCTAAGA
GTCACTTTAAAATTTGTATACACTTATTTTTTTTATAACTTATTTAATAATAAAAATCATAAATCATAAG
AAATTCGCTTATTTAGAAGTGGCGCGCCTTATTTGTACAATTCATCCATACCATGGGTAATACCAGCAGC
AGTAACAAATTCTAACAAGACCATGTGGTCTCTCTTTTCGTTTGGATCTTTGGATAAGGCAGATTGAGTG
GATAAGTAATGGTTGTCTGGTAACAAGACTGGACCATCACCAATTGGAGTATTTTGTTGATAATGGTCAG
CTAATTGAACAGAACCATCTTCAATGTTGTGTCTAATTTTGAAGTTAACTTTGATACCATTCTTTTGTTT
GTCAGCCATGATGTAAACATTGTGAGAGTTATAGTTGTATTCCAATTTGTGACCTAAAATGTTACCATCT
TCTTTAAAATCAATACCTTTTAATTCGATTCTATTAACTAAGGTATCACCTTCAAACTTGACTTCAGCTC
TGGTCTTGTAGTTACCGTCATCTTTGAAAAAAATAGTTCTTTCTTGAACATAACCTTCTGGCATGGCAGA
CTTGAAAAAGTCATGTTGTTTCATATGATCTGGGTATCTAGAAAAACATTGAACACCATAAGTTAAAGTA
GTGACTAAGGTTGGCCATGGAACTGGCAATTTACCAGTAGTACAAATAAATTTTAAGGTCAATTTACCGT
AAGTAGCATCACCTTCACCTTCACCGGAGACAGAAAATTTGTGACCATTAACATCACCATCTAATTCAAC
CAAAATTGGGACAACACCAGTGAATAATTCTTCACCTTTAGACATGTTAATTAAACCAGCACCGTCACCT
CCTTGAAAATACAAATTTTCTGAACCCGTAGAATCGAGACCGAGGAGAGGGTTAGGGATAGGCTTACCGA
AGAACCGTTTGGCTTTAGTTAAAAATTGATGCTTTTCAGTGGAATGACGATCTTCGTTTACCTGACGCTC
TTCATTTTCATCAACCTCATTTAGCAAGACTTCAGGGTCCACGTGCAAGTCTCGAATAACCTTTTCGGTC
GCATCTTCCATATCCATCATACCATAAATTGCAATTGTGATAATACCAAGAATACCGGCAAAGCAGGAGA
ATGTCATGGCAATAATACCTTTTTTGGTAAAACCGGTAGGAATGAAGGCATGCTGAACATTTTCACCAGT
TAAATCAGTTAAATCCAGTGTATTGGCAGCGGCGTTACCTTCAGTGGCCACAGAGCAACTCTGGCAAACT
TCTAAGTGGTTTTCACTGAGTTGTTGAGAATGAGCATCTTGGATACCAAAAGGATCCTCCACGAGAACAA
GACCCAAACCTTGCAACAAATGCCATTCGATATGACAATGGAAGAACCAAACACCTGGGTTATCGGCTTT
AAACCTGATGACGAAATTGGATTGTGGTCTAACGTATAAAGTATCTCTTCTCATTGGGTATTCTGGGAAG
GCAGGGTGGTTGTCCGGATCGAAACTGTGAGGAACTTCACCTAGGGCATCATCATATGTACGATCTCTCT
GGATGGTTTGGAAAGCGTGACCATGTAAATGGAAAGGATGGGTACCTGTGTCCTGGTTATTTAGCACAAT
CTCCACGATTTCATCCTTCTCTAGGATGAAAGTGTGCGTGTTTGAACCGTAGATTTCGGAGTTGTTTGCT
TGATCACCTGAAGACAAAACGGTCATCAAAGTAGGAACTTTTGGTGCAGTATAGGTGATATTATTGAAGA
AGGCGTAATTCACACCGTTTTTCAAGTTATCCATAACAACGTCAACGGTAATCACATGATCTGGCTCGCC
ATAGATGGCTTCTTTCTCGTACGGTTGCAAGTAGAAATCGTCCAAGAAGTTATCAATTGAATCCACGTAA
TTTTGTGTGGGCAGCGCAGCGGTTTTGTTGTAGACCATATAAGAGGTTGCATTCAGCTGTAAATCACTTG
GAATGACATCCAACATGGTGTCATCAAATTTCTGCATGATGGCGAAATTTTTGTCCGTGTCGTTTTTAGT
GTGAACCAGGACTGTATATCTCTGAGCGACAGTGATGTAAAGCATATCCGTTACGTTCTTCTCGGTAGTG
ATACCGTCGATTTCGACCACGGTCATTTCGTGGTCCTCGATCCAAAAGTACTGCGAAACGAACCCACCCA
CGTTGACAATTCTCAAAAGATACGTCGTATCGGGCTGGACTTCCCATGTCAGATTCATCGTGTTGTTAAC
AATCAAGTTCTGTGGGATGGGCTCAGCACCTGTCGGATTATAAACACTCATGAACGACTTCGTCAAGTCC
GTGACCAAGTCGTGGTACCACTCACTAAGCGATAAAGAAAGTTCCTCATCGTAATCGTAGGGGAAGCTAT
CATCCTTGATGATGAAAAGACCTTTCATCCCGTCTTCATATTGACCGTCCGTGTGTGAATGGTACCAGTA
GGTGCCTACATTGTAGTCCACCGTGAAATTGTAAAGCATAGTACTGCCTGGCGCAATTGGACATTGCGTC
AAGAAGGGCACACCGTCCATAGAGGCGGTTCCGTTTTGGAAGAGACCGTGGAAATGCATAGAAGTATTGG
TGTTGTTCATTCCGTTGGTCAAGTAAATCTGCACACGGTCACCTTTGTTGACCGTTATATCTGGCCATGG
GAACTGGCCATTACAGGTGATCACGGGACGGCTCTTTAGCCCATCAACGTTCCTGTAGTCCCAGCCAGTG
GTCCAATTAAACGTGTGCGTCTCCGCTTGTGCTAGCGAGAGCATCGAGAAAAGCAAAACGGCTATAGAGA
GCAAAGCGTTAGTCATTTCTCCTTGACGTTAAAGTATAGAGGTATATTAACAATTTTTTGTTGATACTTT
TATGACATTTGAATAAGAAGTAATACAAACTGAAAATGTTGAAAGTATTAGTTAAAGTGGTTATGCAGCT
TTTCCATTTATATATCTGTTAATAGATCAAAAATCATCGCTTCGCTGATTAATTACCCCAGAAACAAGGC
TAAAAAACTAATCGCATTATCATCCTATGGTTGTTAATTTGATTCGTTAATTTGAAGGTTTGTGGGGCCA
GGTTACTGCCAATTTTTCCTCTTCATAACCATAAAAGCTAGTATTGTAGAATCTTTATTGTTCGGAGCAG
TGCGGCGCGAGGCACATCTGCGTTTCAGGAACGCGACCGGTGAAGACGAGGACGCACGGAGGAGAGTCTT
CCGTCGGAGGGCTGTCGCCCGCTCGGCGGCTTCTAATCCGTACTTCAATATAGCAATGAGCAGTTAAGCG
TATTACTGAAAGTTCCAAAGAGAAGGTTTTTTTAGGCTAAGATAATGGGGCTCTTTACATTTCCACAACA
TATAAGTAAGATTAGATATGGATATGTATATGGTGGTAATGCCATGTAATATGATTATTAAACTTCTTTG
CGTCCATCCAAGATATCAAGCTTATCGATACCGTCGACCTCGAGGGGGGGCCCGGTACCCAGCTTTTGTT
CCCTTTAGTGAGGGTTAATTCCGAGCTTGGCGTAATCATGGTCATAGCTGTTTCCTGTGTGAAATTGTTA
TCCGCTCACAATTCCACACAACATAGGAGCCGGAAGCATAAAGTGTAAAGCCTGGGGTGCCTAATGAGTG
AGGTAACTCACATTAATTGCGTTGCGCTCACTGCCCGCTTTCCAGTCGGGAAACCTGTCGTGCCAGCTGC
ATTAATGAATCGGCCAACGCGCGGGGAGAGGCGGTTTGCGTATTGGGCGCTCTTCCGCTTCCTCGCTCAC
TGACTCGCTGCGCTCGGTCGTTCGGCTGCGGCGAGCGGTATCAGCTCACTCAAAGGCGGTAATACGGTTA
TCCACAGAATCAGGGGATAACGCAGGAAAGAACATGTGAGCAAAAGGCCAGCAAAAGGCCAGGAACCGTA
AAAAGGCCGCGTTGCTGGCGTTTTTCCATAGGCTCGGCCCCCCTGACGAGCATCACAAAAATCGACGCTC
AAGTCAGAGGTGGCGAAACCCGACAGGACTATAAAGATACCAGGCGTTCCCCCCTGGAAGCTCCCTCGTG
CGCTCTCCTGTTCCGACCCTGCCGCTTACCGGATACCTGTCCGCCTTTCTCCCTTCGGGAAGCGTGGCGC
TTTCTCAATGCTCACGCTGTAGGTATCTCAGTTCGGTGTAGGTCGTTCGCTCCAAGCTGGGCTGTGTGCA
CGAACCCCCCGTTCAGCCCGACCGCTGCGCCTTATCCGGTAACTATCGTCTTGAGTCCAACCCGGTAAGA
CACGACTTATCGCCACTGGCAGCAGCCACTGGTAACAGGATTAGCAGAGCGAGGTATGTAGGCGGTGCTA
CAGAGTTCTTGAAGTGGTGGCCTAACTACGGCTACACTAGAAGGACAGTATTTGGTATCTGCGCTCTGCT
GAAGCCAGTTACCTTCGGAAAAAGAGTTGGTAGCTCTTGATCCGGCAAACAAACCACCGCTGGTAGCGGT
GGTTTTTTTGTTTGCAAGCAGCAGATTACGCGCAGAAAAAAAGGATCTCAAGAAGATCCTTTGATCTTTT
CTACGGGGTCTGACGCTCAGTGGAACGAAAACTCACGTTAAGGGATTTTGGTCATGAGATTATCAAAAAG
GATCTTCACCTAGATCCTTTTAAATTAAAAATGAAGTTTTAAATCAATCTAAAGTATATATGAGTAAACT
TGGTCTGACAGTTACCAATGCTTAATCAGTGAGGCACCTATCTCAGCGATCTGTCTATTTCGTTCATCCA
TAGTTGCCTGACTGCCCGTCGTGTAGATAACTACGATACGGGAGGGCTTACCATCTGGCCCCAGTGCTGC
AATGATACCGCGAGACCCACGCTCACCGGCTCCAGATTTATCAGCAATAAACCAGCCAGCCGGAAGGGCC
GAGCGCAGAAGTGGTCCTGCAACTTTATCCGCCTCCATCCAGTCTATTAATTGTTGCCGGGAAGCTAGAG
TAAGTAGTTCGCCAGTTAATAGTTTGCGCAACGTTGTTGCCATTGCTACAGGCATCGTGGTGTCACGCTC
GTCGTTTGGTATGGCTTCATTCAGCTCCGGTTCCCAACGATCAAGGCGAGTTACATGATCCCCCATGTTG
TGAAAAAAAGCGGTTAGCTCCTTCGGTCCTCCGATCGTTGTCAGAAGTAAGTTGGCCGCAGTGTTATCAC
TCATGGTTATGGCAGCACTGCATAATTCTCTTACTGTCATGCCATCCGTAAGATGCTTTTCTGTGACTGG
TGAGTACTCAACCAAGTCATTCTGAGAATAGTGTATGCGGCGACCGAGTTGCTCTTGCCCGGCGTCAATA
CGGGATAATACCGCGCCACATAGCAGAACTTTAAAAGTGCTCATCATTGGAAAACGTTCTTCGGGGCGAA
AACTCTCAAGGATCTTACCGCTGTTGAGATCCAGTTCGATGTAACCCACTCGTGCACCCAACTGATCTTC
AGCATCTTTTACTTTCACCAGCGTTTCTGGGTGAGCAAAAACAGGAAGGCAAAATGCCGCAAAAAAGGGA
ATAAGGGCGACACGGAAATGTTGAATACTCATACTCTTCCTTTTTCAATATTATTGAAGCATTTATCAGG
GTTATTGTCTCATGAGCGGATACATATTTGAATGTATTTAGAAAAATAAACAAATAGGGGTTCCGCGCAC
ATTTCCCCGAAAAGTGCCACCTGGGTCCTTTTCATCACGTGCTATAAAAATAATTATAATTTAAATTTTT
TAATATAAATATATAAATTAAAAATAGAAAGTAAAAAAAGAAATTAAAGAAAAAATAGTTTTTGTTTTCC
GAAGATGTAAAAGACTCTAGGGGGATCGCCAACAAATACTACCTTTTATCTTGCTCTTCCTGCTCTCAGG
TATTAATGCCGAATTGTTTCATCTTGTCTGTGTAGAAGACCACACACGAAAATCCTGTGATTTTACATTT
TACTTATCGTTAATCGAATGTATATCTATTTAATCTGCTTTTCTTGTCTAATAAATATATATGTAAAGTA
CGCTTTTTGTTGAAATTTTTTAAACCTTTGTTTATTTTTTTTTCTTCATTCCGTAACTCTTCTACCTTCT
TTATTTACTTTCTAAAATCCAAATACAAAACATAAAAATAAATAAACACAGAGTAAATTCCCAAATTATT
CCATCATTAAAAGATACGAGGCGCGTGTAAGTTACAGGCAAGCGATCCGTCCTAAGAAACCATTATTATC
ATGACATTAACCTATAAAAATAGGCGTATCACGAGGCCCTTTCGTC
