Features (pLannotate 1.2.2; 24 found; start..end, strand, type, name):
    137..186     +  misc_feature   bom (fragment): basis of mobility region from pBR322
    194..409     +  promoter       URA3 promoter: S. cerevisiae URA3
    410..1213    +  CDS            URA3: orotidine-5'-phosphate decarboxylase, required for uracil biosynthesis; S. cerevisiae URA3; yeast auxotrophic marker, counterselectable with 5-fluoroorotic acid (5-FOA)
   1292..1343    +  misc_feature   bom (fragment): basis of mobility region from pBR322
   1371..1799    -  rep_origin     f1 ori (sequence partly withheld): f1 bacteriophage origin of replication; arrow indicates direction of (+) strand synthesis
   1803..1960    -  CDS            lacZα (fragment): LacZα fragment of β-galactosidase; lacZ fragment
   1963..1981    +  promoter       T7 promoter: promoter for bacteriophage T7 RNA polymerase
   1990..2044    +  misc_feature   MCS (fragment): pBluescript multiple cloning site
   2044..2223    -  terminator     ADH1 terminator: S. cerevisiae ADH1; transcription terminator for the S. cerevisiae alcohol dehydrogenase 1 (ADH1) gene
   2244..2960    -  CDS            yeGFP: yeast-enhanced green fluorescent protein codons optimized for translation in S. cerevisiae and C. albicans
   3012..3053    -  CDS            V5 tag: epitope tag from simian virus 5
   3054..4961    -  CDS            FET3: FET3_YEAST - Experimental evidence at protein level: Swiss-Prot protein existence level 1. Iron transport multicopper ferroxidase required for Fe(2+) ion high affinity uptake. Required to oxidize Fe(2+) and release it from the transporter. Essential component of copper-dependent iron transport. From Saccharomyces cerevisiae (strain ATCC 204508 / S288c) (Baker's yeast).
   4961..5586    -  promoter       GAL1,10 promoter: GAL1 and GAL10 genes of S. cerevisiae; divergent inducible promoter, regulated by Gal4
   5587..5634    +  misc_feature   MCS (fragment): pBluescript multiple cloning site
   5646..5664    -  promoter       T3 promoter: promoter for bacteriophage T3 RNA polymerase
   5709..5725    -  protein_bind   lac operator: The lac repressor binds to the lac operator to inhibit transcription in E. coli. This inhibition can be relieved by adding lactose or isopropyl-β-D-thiogalactopyranoside (IPTG). lac repressor encoded by lacI
   5733..5763    -  promoter       lac promoter: promoter for the E. coli lac operon
   5778..5799    -  protein_bind   CAP binding site: CAP binding activates transcription in the presence of cAMP. E. coli catabolite activator protein
   5812..5904    -  CDS            lacI (fragment): lac repressor; lacI; The lac repressor binds to the lac operator to inhibit transcription in E. coli. This inhibition can be relieved by adding lactose or isopropyl-β-D-thiogalactopyranoside (IPTG).
   6087..6675    -  rep_origin     ori: high-copy-number ColE1/pMB1/pBR322/pUC origin of replication
   6846..7706    -  CDS            AmpR: β-lactamase; bla; confers resistance to ampicillin, carbenicillin, and related antibiotics
   7707..7811    -  promoter       AmpR promoter: bla
   7848..8351    +  misc_feature   CEN/ARS: S. cerevisiae CEN6 centromere fused to an autonomously replicating sequence
   8419..35      +  CDS            rop (fragment) (across the origin): Rop protein, which maintains plasmids at low copy number; rop
>Addgene plasmid #112042 | pJW1668 | addgene full sequence | sequence record 215316 | Addgene NGS Result
TCGCGCGTTTCGGTGATGACGGTGAAAACCTCTGACACATGCAGCTCCCGGAGACGGTCACAGCTTGTCT
GTAAGCGGATGCCGGGAGCAGACAAGCCCGTCAGGGCGCGTCAGCGGGTGTTGGCGGGTGTCGGGGCTGG
CTTAACTATGCGGCATCAGAGCAGATTGTACTGAGAGTGCACCATACCACCTTTTCAATTCATCATTTTT
TTTTTATTCTTTTTTTTGATTTCGGTTTCCTTGAAATTTTTTTGATTCGGTAATCTCCGAACAGAAGGAA
GAACGAAGGAAGGAGCACAGACTTAGATTGGTATATATACGCATATGTAGTGTTGAAGAAACATGAAATT
GCCCAGTATTCTTAACCCAACTGCACAGAACAAAAACCTGCAGGAAACGAAGATAAATCATGTCGAAAGC
TACATATAAGGAACGTGCTGCTACTCATCCTAGTCCTGTTGCTGCCAAGCTATTTAATATCATGCACGAA
AAGCAAACAAACTTGTGTGCTTCATTGGATGTTCGTACCACCAAGGAATTACTGGAGTTAGTTGAAGCAT
TAGGTCCCAAAATTTGTTTACTAAAAACACATGTGGATATCTTGACTGATTTTTCCATGGAGGGCACAGT
TAAGCCGCTAAAGGCATTATCCGCCAAGTACAATTTTTTACTCTTCGAAGACAGAAAATTTGCTGACATT
GGTAATACAGTCAAATTGCAGTACTCTGCGGGTGTATACAGAATAGCAGAATGGGCAGACATTACGAATG
CACACGGTGTGGTGGGCCCAGGTATTGTTAGCGGTTTGAAGCAGGCGGCAGAAGAAGTAACAAAGGAACC
TAGAGGCCTTTTGATGTTAGCAGAATTGTCATGCAAGGGCTCCCTATCTACTGGAGAATATACTAAGGGT
ACTGTTGACATTGCGAAGAGCGACAAAGATTTTGTTATCGGCTTTATTGCTCAAAGAGACATGGGTGGAA
GAGATGAAGGTTACGATTGGTTGATTATGACACCCGGTGTGGGTTTAGATGACAAGGGAGACGCATTGGG
TCAACAGTATAGAACCGTGGATGATGTGGTCTCTACAGGATCTGACATTATTATTGTTGGAAGAGGACTA
TTTGCAAAGGGAAGGGATGCTAAGGTAGAGGGTGAACGTTACAGAAAAGCAGGCTGGGAAGCATATTTGA
GAAGATGCGGCCAGCAAAACTAAAAAACTGTATTATAAGTAAATGCATGTATACTAAACTCACAAATTAG
AGCTTCAATTTAATTATATCAGTTATTACCCTATGCGGTGTGAAATACCGCACAGATGCGTAAGGAGAAA
ATACCGCATCAGGAAATTGTAAGCGTTAATATTTTGTTAAAATTCGCGTTAAATTTTTGTTAAATCAGCT
CATTTTTTAACCAATAGGCCGAAATCGGCAAAATCCCTTATAAATCAAAAGAATAGACCGAGATAGGGT
[37 nt withheld, positions 1470-1506]
AAAGAACGTGGACTCCAACGTCAAAGG
[49 nt withheld, positions 1534-1582]
T
[91 nt withheld, positions 1584-1674]
G
[124 nt withheld, positions 1676-1799]
CCATTCGCCATTCAGGCTGCGCAACTGTTGGGAAGGGCGATCGGTGCGGGCCTCTTCGCTATTACGCCAG
CTGGCGAAAGGGGGATGTGCTGCAAGGCGATTAAGTTGGGTAACGCCAGGGTTTTCCCAGTCACGACGTT
GTAAAACGACGGCCAGTGAATTGTAATACGACTCACTATAGGGCGAATTGGAGCTCCACCGCGGTGGCGG
CCGCTCTAGAACTAGTGGATCCCCCGGGCTGCAGGGTGTGGTCAATAAGAGCGACCTCATACTATACCTG
AGAAAGCAACCTGACCTACAGGAAAGAGTTACTCAAGAATAAGAATTTTCGTTTTAAAACCTAAGAGTCA
CTTTAAAATTTGTATACACTTATTTTTTTTATAACTTATTTAATAATAAAAATCATAAATCATAAGAAAT
TCGCTTATTTAGAAGTGGCGCGCCTTATTTGTACAATTCATCCATACCATGGGTAATACCAGCAGCAGTA
ACAAATTCTAACAAGACCATGTGGTCTCTCTTTTCGTTTGGATCTTTGGATAAGGCAGATTGAGTGGATA
AGTAATGGTTGTCTGGTAACAAGACTGGACCATCACCAATTGGAGTATTTTGTTGATAATGGTCAGCTAA
TTGAACAGAACCATCTTCAATGTTGTGTCTAATTTTGAAGTTAACTTTGATACCATTCTTTTGTTTGTCA
GCCATGATGTAAACATTGTGAGAGTTATAGTTGTATTCCAATTTGTGACCTAAAATGTTACCATCTTCTT
TAAAATCAATACCTTTTAATTCGATTCTATTAACTAAGGTATCACCTTCAAACTTGACTTCAGCTCTGGT
CTTGTAGTTACCGTCATCTTTGAAAAAAATAGTTCTTTCTTGAACATAACCTTCTGGCATGGCAGACTTG
AAAAAGTCATGTTGTTTCATATGATCTGGGTATCTAGAAAAACATTGAACACCATAAGTTAAAGTAGTGA
CTAAGGTTGGCCATGGAACTGGCAATTTACCAGTAGTACAAATAAATTTTAAGGTCAATTTACCGTAAGT
AGCATCACCTTCACCTTCACCGGAGACAGAAAATTTGTGACCATTAACATCACCATCTAATTCAACCAAA
ATTGGGACAACACCAGTGAATAATTCTTCACCTTTAGACATGTTAATTAAACCAGCACCGTCACCTCCTT
GAAAATACAAATTTTCTGAACCCGTAGAATCGAGACCGAGGAGAGGGTTAGGGATAGGCTTACCGAAGAA
CCGTTTGGCTTTAGTTAAAAATTGATGCTTTTCAGTGGAATGACGATCTTCGTTTACCTGACGCTCTTCA
TTTTCATCAACCTCATTTAGCAAGACTTCAGGGTCCACGTGCAAGTCTCGAATAACCTTTTCGGTCGCAT
CTTCCATATCCATCATACCATAAATTGCAATTGTGATAATACCAAGAATACCGGCAAAGCAGGAGAATGT
CATGGCAATAATACCTTTTTTGGTAAAACCGGTAGGAATGAAGGCATGCTGAACATTTTCACCAGTTAAA
TCAGTTAAATCCAGTGTATTGGCAGCGGCGTTACCTTCAGTGGCCACAGAGCAACTCTGGCAAACTTCTA
AGTGGTTTTCACTGAGTTGTTGAGAATGAGCATCTTGGATACCAAAAGGATCCTCCACGAGAACAAGACC
CAAACCTTGCAACAAATGCCATTCGATATGACAATGGAAGAACCAAACACCTGGGTTATCGGCTTTAAAC
CTGATGACGAAATTGGATTGTGGTCTAACGTATAAAGTATCTCTTCTCATTGGGTATTCTGGGAAGGCAG
GGTGGTTGTCCGGATCGAAACTGTGAGGAACTTCACCTAGGGCATCATCATATGTACGATCTCTCTGGAT
GGTTTGGAAAGCGTGACCATGTAAATGGAAAGGATGGGTACCTGTGTCCTGGTTATTTAGCACAATCTCC
ACGATTTCATCCTTCTCTAGGATGAAAGTGTGCGTGTTTGAACCGTAGATTTCGGAGTTGTTTGCTTGAT
CACCTGAAGACAAAACGGTCATCAAAGTAGGAACTTTTGGTGCAGTATAGGTGATATTATTGAAGAAGGC
GTAATTCACACCGTTTTTCAAGTTATCCATAACAACGTCAACGGTAATCACATGATCTGGCTCGCCATAG
ATGGCTTCTTTCTCGTACGGTTGCAAGTAGAAATCGTCCAAGAAGTTATCAATTGAATCCACGTAATTTT
GTGTGGGCAGCGCAGCGGTTTTGTTGTAGACCATATAAGAGGTTGCATTCAGCTGTAAATCACTTGGAAT
GACATCCAACATGGTGTCATCAAATTTCTGCATGATGGCGAAATTTTTGTCCGTGTCGTTTTTAGTGTGA
ACCAGGACTGTATATCTCTGAGCGACAGTGATGTAAAGCATATCCGTTACGTTCTTCTCGGTAGTGATAC
CGTCGATTTCGACCACGGTCATTTCGTGGTCCTCGATCCAAAAGTACTGCGAAACGAACCCACCCACGTT
GACAATTCTCAAAAGATACGTCGTATCGGGCTGGACTTCCCATGTCAGATTCATCGTGTTGTTAACAATC
AAGTTCTGTGGGATGGGCTCAGCACCTGTCGGATTATAAACACTCATGAACGACTTCGTCAAGTCCGTGA
CCAAGTCGTGGTACCACTCACTAAGCGATAAAGAAAGTTCCTCATCGTAATCGTAGGGGAAGCTATCATC
CTTGATGATGAAAAGACCTTTCATCCCGTCTTCATATTGACCGTCCGTGTGTGAATGGTACCAGTAGGTG
CCTACATTGTAGTCCACCGTGAAATTGTAAAGCATAGTACTGCCTGGCGCAATTGGACATTGCGTCAAGA
AGGGCACACCGTCCATAGAGGCGGTTCCGTTTTGGAAGAGACCGTGGAAATGCATAGAAGTATTGGTGTT
GTTCATTCCGTTGGTCAAGTAAATCTGCACACGGTCACCTTTGTTGACCGTTATATCTGGCCATGGGAAC
TGGCCATTACAGGTGATCACGGGACGGCTCTTTAGCCCATCAACGTTCCTGTAGTCCCAGCCAGTGGTCC
AATTAAACGTGTGCGTCTCCGCTTGTGCTAGCGAGAGCATCGAGAAAAGCAAAACGGCTATAGAGAGCAA
AGCGTTAGTCATTTCTCCTTGACGTTAAAGTATAGAGGTATATTAACAATTTTTTGTTGATACTTTTATG
ACATTTGAATAAGAAGTAATACAAACTGAAAATGTTGAAAGTATTAGTTAAAGTGGTTATGCAGCTTTTC
CATTTATATATCTGTTAATAGATCAAAAATCATCGCTTCGCTGATTAATTACCCCAGAAACAAGGCTAAA
AAACTAATCGCATTATCATCCTATGGTTGTTAATTTGATTCGTTAATTTGAAGGTTTGTGGGGCCAGGTT
ACTGCCAATTTTTCCTCTTCATAACCATAAAAGCTAGTATTGTAGAATCTTTATTGTTCGGAGCAGTGCG
GCGCGAGGCACATCTGCGTTTCAGGAACGCGACCGGTGAAGACGAGGACGCACGGAGGAGAGTCTTCCGT
CGGAGGGCTGTCGCCCGCTCGGCGGCTTCTAATCCGTACTTCAATATAGCAATGAGCAGTTAAGCGTATT
ACTGAAAGTTCCAAAGAGAAGGTTTTTTTAGGCTAAGATAATGGGGCTCTTTACATTTCCACAACATATA
AGTAAGATTAGATATGGATATGTATATGGTGGTAATGCCATGTAATATGATTATTAAACTTCTTTGCGTC
CATCCAAGATATCAAGCTTATCGATACCGTCGACCTCGAGGGGGGGCCCGGTACCAGCTTTTGTTCCCTT
TAGTGAGGGTTAATTTCGAGCTTGGCGTAATCATGGTCATAGCTGTTTCCTGTGTGAAATTGTTATCCGC
TCACAATTCCACACAACATACGAGCCGGAAGCATAAAGTGTAAAGCCTGGGGTGCCTAATGAGTGAGCTA
ACTCACATTAATTGCGTTGCGCTCACTGCCCGCTTTCCAGTCGGGAAACCTGTCGTGCCAGCTGCATTAA
TGAATCGGCCAACGCGCGGGGAGAGGCGGTTTGCGTATTGGGCGCTCTTCCGCTTCCTCGCTCACTGACT
CGCTGCGCTCGGTCGTTCGGCTGCGGCGAGCGGTATCAGCTCACTCAAAGGCGGTAATACGGTTATCCAC
AGAATCAGGGGATAACGCAGGAAAGAACATGTGAGCAAAAGGCCAGCAAAAGGCCAGGAACCGTAAAAAG
GCCGCGTTGCTGGCGTTTTTCCATAGGCTCCGCCCCCCTGACGAGCATCACAAAAATCGACGCTCAAGTC
AGAGGTGGCGAAACCCGACAGGACTATAAAGATACCAGGCGTTTCCCCCTGGAAGCTCCCTCGTGCGCTC
TCCTGTTCCGACCCTGCCGCTTACCGGATACCTGTCCGCCTTTCTCCCTTCGGGAAGCGTGGCGCTTTCT
CATAGCTCACGCTGTAGGTATCTCAGTTCGGTGTAGGTCGTTCGCTCCAAGCTGGGCTGTGTGCACGAAC
CCCCCGTTCAGCCCGACCGCTGCGCCTTATCCGGTAACTATCGTCTTGAGTCCAACCCGGTAAGACACGA
CTTATCGCCACTGGCAGCAGCCACTGGTAACAGGATTAGCAGAGCGAGGTATGTAGGCGGTGCTACAGAG
TTCTTGAAGTGGTGGCCTAACTACGGCTACACTAGAAGAACAGTATTTGGTATCTGCGCTCTGCTGAAGC
CAGTTACCTTCGGAAAAAGAGTTGGTAGCTCTTGATCCGGCAAACAAACCACCGCTGGTAGCGGTGGTTT
TTTTGTTTGCAAGCAGCAGATTACGCGCAGAAAAAAAGGATCTCAAGAAGATCCTTTGATCTTTTCTACG
GGGTCTGACGCTCAGTGGAACGAAAACTCACGTTAAGGGATTTTGGTCATGAGATTATCAAAAAGGATCT
TCACCTAGATCCTTTTAAATTAAAAATGAAGTTTTAAATCAATCTAAAGTATATATGAGTAAACTTGGTC
TGACAGTTACCAATGCTTAATCAGTGAGGCACCTATCTCAGCGATCTGTCTATTTCGTTCATCCATAGTT
GCCTGACTCCCCGTCGTGTAGATAACTACGATACGGGAGGGCTTACCATCTGGCCCCAGTGCTGCAATGA
TACCGCGAGACCCACGCTCACCGGCTCCAGATTTATCAGCAATAAACCAGCCAGCCGGAAGGGCCGAGCG
CAGAAGTGGTCCTGCAACTTTATCCGCCTCCATCCAGTCTATTAATTGTTGCCGGGAAGCTAGAGTAAGT
AGTTCGCCAGTTAATAGTTTGCGCAACGTTGTTGCCATTGCTACAGGCATCGTGGTGTCACGCTCGTCGT
TTGGTATGGCTTCATTCAGCTCCGGTTCCCAACGATCAAGGCGAGTTACATGATCCCCCATGTTGTGCAA
AAAAGCGGTTAGCTCCTTCGGTCCTCCGATCGTTGTCAGAAGTAAGTTGGCCGCAGTGTTATCACTCATG
GTTATGGCAGCACTGCATAATTCTCTTACTGTCATGCCATCCGTAAGATGCTTTTCTGTGACTGGTGAGT
ACTCAACCAAGTCATTCTGAGAATAGTGTATGCGGCGACCGAGTTGCTCTTGCCCGGCGTCAATACGGGA
TAATACCGCGCCACATAGCAGAACTTTAAAAGTGCTCATCATTGGAAAACGTTCTTCGGGGCGAAAACTC
TCAAGGATCTTACCGCTGTTGAGATCCAGTTCGATGTAACCCACTCGTGCACCCAACTGATCTTCAGCAT
CTTTTACTTTCACCAGCGTTTCTGGGTGAGCAAAAACAGGAAGGCAAAATGCCGCAAAAAAGGGAATAAG
GGCGACACGGAAATGTTGAATACTCATACTCTTCCTTTTTCAATATTATTGAAGCATTTATCAGGGTTAT
TGTCTCATGAGCGGATACATATTTGAATGTATTTAGAAAAATAAACAAATAGGGGTTCCGCGCACATTTC
CCCGAAAAGTGCCACCTGGGTCCTTTTCATCACGTGCTATAAAAATAATTATAATTTAAATTTTTTAATA
TAAATATATAAATTAAAAATAGAAAGTAAAAAAAGAAATTAAAGAAAAAATAGTTTTTGTTTTCCGAAGA
TGTAAAAGACTCTAGGGGGATCGCCAACAAATACTACCTTTTATCTTGCTCTTCCTGCTCTCAGGTATTA
ATGCCGAATTGTTTCATCTTGTCTGTGTAGAAGACCACACACGAAAATCCTGTGATTTTACATTTTACTT
ATCGTTAATCGAATGTATATCTATTTAATCTGCTTTTCTTGTCTAATAAATATATATGTAAAGTACGCTT
TTTGTTGAAATTTTTTAAACCTTTGTTTATTTTTTTTTCTTCATTCCGTAACTCTTCTACCTTCTTTATT
TACTTTCTAAAATCCAAATACAAAACATAAAAATAAATAAACACAGAGTAAATTCCCAAATTATTCCATC
ATTAAAAGATACGAGGCGCGTGTAAGTTACAGGCAAGCGATCCGTCTAAGAAACCATTATTATCATGACA
TTAACCTATAAAAATAGGCGTATCACGAGGCCCTTTCGTC
